Addgene plasmid #56058: mKate-H2A-10
Purpose: Localization: Nucleus/Histones, Excitation: 588, Emission: 635
Depositing lab: Michael Davidson. Depositing organization: Florida State University, Tallahassee.
Backbone
  Vector backbone: mKate
  Backbone size w/o insert (bp): 4750
  Vector type: Mammalian Expression
  Selectable markers: Neomycin (select with G418)
Growth in bacteria
  Bacterial resistance: Kanamycin, 50 μg/mL
  Growth temperature: 37°C
  Growth strain: DH5alpha
  Copy number: High Copy
Gene/Insert
  Gene/Insert name: H2A (alt names: Human Histone H2A; NM_003509.2)
  Species: H. sapiens (human)
  Entrez Gene: H2AC13 (a.k.a. H2A/c, H2AC11, H2AC15, H2AC16, H2AC17, H2AFC, HIST1H2AI)
  Promoter: CMV
  Tag / fusion protein: mKate
  Cloning method: Unknown
  Sequencing primers: 5′ CMV-F; 3′ SV40pA-R
Terms and licenses: Academic/Nonprofit Terms; Industry Terms
Depositor comments: . Excitation = 588; Emission = 635
How to cite: mKate-H2A-10 was a gift from Michael Davidson (Addgene plasmid # 56058 ; http://n2t.net/addgene:56058 ; RRID:Addgene_56058)
