[The description below was written by a language model from this plasmid's Addgene catalogue record.]
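Description:
mKate-H2A-10 is a mammalian expression plasmid that produces human histone H2A (the H2AC13 gene, also known as HIST1H2AI) fused to the far-red fluorescent protein mKate. It is built on an mKate vector backbone of about 4.75 kb before the insert is added. Expression of the fusion is driven by the CMV promoter, a strong constitutive viral promoter widely used in mammalian cells. The listed 3′ sequencing primer suggests that an SV40 polyadenylation signal lies downstream of the coding region. The record does not state on which end of H2A the mKate tag sits. The "10" in the name may refer to a linker between the two proteins, but the record does not explain it. The cloning method is listed as unknown, and no feature table is provided, so individual elements such as the origin of replication are not documented here.

In bacteria the plasmid is maintained at high copy number under kanamycin selection. In mammalian cells a neomycin resistance marker allows G418 selection, which makes it possible to derive stably expressing lines as well as to use the plasmid for transient transfection.

The construct serves as a fluorescent localization marker for the nucleus and histones. Because H2A is a core nucleosome component, the tagged protein is expected to incorporate into chromatin, labelling nuclei and chromosomes for fluorescence microscopy. The recorded spectral values for mKate are excitation at 588 nm and emission at 635 nm. That places its signal in the far-red range, which is convenient for combining it with green or yellow reporters in multicolour imaging.
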