>Addgene plasmid #56058 | mKate-H2A-10 | depositor partial sequence | sequence record 86967 | insert sequence
GTCAGATCCGCTAGCCGCCACCATG
[387 nt withheld, positions 26-412]
TCGGGAAGCACGGATCCACCGGTCGCCACCATGGTGTCTAAGGGCGAAGAGCTGATTAAGGAGAACATGC
ACATGAAGCTGTACATGGAGGGCACCGTGAACAACCACCACTTCAAGTGCACATCCGAGGGCGAAGGCAA
GCCCTACGAGGGCACCCAGACCATGAGAATCAAGGTGGTCGAGGGCGGCCCTCTCCCCTTCGCCTTCGAC
ATCCTGGCTACCAGCTTCATGTACGGCAGCAAAACCTTCATCAACCACACCCAGGGCATCCCCGACTTCT
TTAAGCAGTCCTTCCCTGAGGGCTTCACATGGGAGAGAGTCACCACATACGAAGACGGGGGCGTGCTGAC
CGCTACCCAGGACACCAGCCTCCAGGACGGCTGCCTCATCTACAACGTCAAGATCAGAGGGGTGAACTTC
CCATCCAACGGCCCTGTGATGCAGAAGAAAACACTCGGCTGGGAGGCCTCCACCGAGATGCTGTACCCCG
CTGACGGCGGCCTGGAAGGCAGAAGCGACATGGCCCTGAAGCTCGTGGGCGGGGGCCACCTGATCTGCAA
CTTGAAGACCACATACAGATCCAAGAAACCCGCTAAGAACCTCAAGATGCCCGGCGTCTACTATGTGGAC
AGAAGACTGGAAAGAATCAAGGAGGCCGACAAAGAGACCTACGTCGAGCAGCACGAGGTGGCTGTGGCCA
GATACTGCGACCTCCCTAGCAAACTGGGGCACAAACTTAATTGAGCGGCCGCGACTCTAGATCATAATCA
GCCATACCACATT
