>Addgene plasmid #56058 | mKate-H2A-10 | addgene partial sequence | sequence record 124125 | mTagBFP-R 5'-gtgccctccatgtacagctt-3'
TTAGACACCATGGTGGCGACCGGTGGATCCGTGCTTCCCGA
[387 nt withheld, positions 42-428]
CATGGTGGCGGCTAGCGGATCTGACGGTTCACTAAACCAGCTCTGCTTATATAGACCTCCCACCGTACAC
GCCTACCGCCCATTTGCGTCAATGGGGCGGAGTTGTTACGACATTTTGGAAAGTCCCGTTGATTTTGGTG
CCAAAACAAACTCCCATTGACGTCAATGGGGTGGAGACTTGGAAATCCCCGTGAGTCAAACCGCTATCCA
CGCCCATTGATGTACTGCCAAAACCGCATCACCATGGTAATAGCGATGACTAATACGTAGATGTACTGCC
AAGTAGGAAAGTCCCATAAGGTCATGTACTGGGCATAATGCCAGGCGGGCCATTTACCGTCATTGACGTC
AATAGGGGGCGTACTTGGCATATGATACACTTGATGTACTGCCAAGTGGGCAGTTTACCGTAAATACTCC
AC
